Addgene plasmid #90256: pSL6 - Brr2 del247 WT
Purpose: protein expression
Depositing lab: Christine Guthrie. Depositing organization: University of California, San Francisco (UCSF). Publication: Retinitis Pigmentosa Mutations in Bad Response to Refrigeration 2 (Brr2) Impair ATPase and Helicase Activity. Ledoux S, Guthrie C. J Biol Chem. 2016 Jun 3;291(23):11954-65. doi: 10.1074/jbc.M115.710848. Epub 2016 Apr 12. PubMed 27072132.
Backbone
  Vector backbone: pRS313
  Backbone size w/o insert (bp): 4957
  Vector type: Yeast Expression
  Selectable markers: HIS3
Growth in bacteria
  Bacterial resistance: Ampicillin, 100 μg/mL
  Growth temperature: 37°C
  Growth strain: DH5alpha
  Copy number: Unknown
Gene/Insert
  Gene/Insert name: BRR2 (alt names: RSS1; SLT22)
  Species: S. cerevisiae (budding yeast)
  Insert size (bp): 5751
  Mutation: deleted first 247 amino acids
  Tag / fusion protein: TAP (C terminal on insert)
Terms and licenses: Academic/Nonprofit Terms; Industry Terms: Not Available to Industry
Depositor comments: Ledoux and Guthrie, JBC, 2017
How to cite: pSL6 - Brr2 del247 WT was a gift from Christine Guthrie (Addgene plasmid # 90256 ; http://n2t.net/addgene:90256 ; RRID:Addgene_90256)
