[The description below was written by a language model from this plasmid's Addgene catalogue record and pLannotate feature annotations shown in this document.]
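Description:
pSL6 - Brr2 del247 WT is a yeast expression plasmid built on the pRS313 shuttle backbone. It is designed to produce an N-terminally truncated form of the Saccharomyces cerevisiae spliceosomal RNA helicase Brr2 (also known as Rss1 or Slt22). In yeast the plasmid is maintained through a CEN6/ARS element, which gives centromeric, low-copy, mitotically stable inheritance. It is selected by the HIS3 auxotrophic marker, expressed from its own promoter, in his3 strains. In E. coli it replicates from a high-copy ColE1/pUC-type origin and is selected with ampicillin via the bla gene. The backbone also carries an f1 phage origin and pBluescript-derived remnants: lacZα and lac promoter/operator fragments, T7 and T3 promoters, and the split halves of the multiple cloning site flanking the insert.

The expression cassette begins with the strong constitutive TDH3 (GAP) promoter, followed by a 5,751 bp BRR2 open reading frame lacking the first 247 amino acids. "WT" in the name presumably indicates that the remaining sequence is otherwise wild type, though the record does not say so explicitly. A C-terminal TAP tag is fused to the insert, annotated as a calmodulin-binding peptide followed by two IgG-binding units of Staphylococcus aureus protein A. This tag allows sequential affinity purification on IgG and calmodulin resins. No transcription terminator is annotated downstream of the tag.

The stated purpose is protein expression. The associated publication concerns how retinitis pigmentosa mutations in Brr2 affect its ATPase and helicase activity. The plasmid therefore likely served to overproduce and purify the truncated protein from yeast as a reference for such biochemical assays.
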