Features (pLannotate 1.2.2; 25 found; start..end, strand, type, name):
      1..644     +  promoter       GAP promoter: S. cerevisiae TDH3; promoter for glyceraldehyde-3-phosphate dehydrogenase
    655..6405    +  CDS            BRR2 (fragment): BRR2_YEAST - Also known as RSS1, SNU246. Experimental evidence at protein level: Swiss-Prot protein existence level 1. RNA helicase that plays an essential role in pre-mRNA splicing as component of the U5 snRNP and U4/U6-U5 tri-snRNP complexes. Involved in spliceosome assembly, activation and disassembly. Mediates changes in the dynamic network of RNA-RNA interactions in the spliceosome. Catalyzes the ATP-dependent unwinding of U4/U6 RNA duplices, an essential step in the assembly of a catalytically active spliceosome. From Saccharomyces cerevisiae (strain ATCC 204508 / S288c) (Baker's yeast).
   6431..6501    +  CDS            CBP (fragment): calmodulin-binding peptide derived from skeletal muscle myosin light chain kinase; binds calmodulin with nanomolar affinity in the presence of calcium
   6589..6762    +  CDS            ProtA: IgG-binding unit of Staphylococcus aureus protein A
   6766..6936    +  CDS            ProtA: IgG-binding unit of Staphylococcus aureus protein A
   6969..7023    -  misc_feature   MCS (fragment): pBluescript multiple cloning site
   7043..7061    -  promoter       T7 promoter: promoter for bacteriophage T7 RNA polymerase
   7069..7224    +  CDS            lacZα (fragment): LacZα fragment of β-galactosidase; lacZ fragment
   7228..7656    +  rep_origin     f1 ori (sequence partly withheld): f1 bacteriophage origin of replication; arrow indicates direction of (+) strand synthesis
   7684..7735    -  misc_feature   bom (fragment): basis of mobility region from pBR322
   7943..8605    -  CDS            HIS3: imidazoleglycerol-phosphate dehydratase, required for histidine biosynthesis; S. cerevisiae HIS3; yeast auxotrophic marker
   8606..8793    -  promoter       HIS3 promoter: S. cerevisiae HIS3
   8843..8923    +  CDS            MRM1 (fragment): MRM1_YEAST - Also known as PET56 From Saccharomyces cerevisiae (strain ATCC 204508 / S288c) (Baker's yeast).
   8924..8973    -  misc_feature   bom (fragment): basis of mobility region from pBR322
   9075..9110    -  CDS            rop (fragment): Rop protein, which maintains plasmids at low copy number; rop
   9185..9688    +  misc_feature   CEN/ARS: S. cerevisiae CEN6 centromere fused to an autonomously replicating sequence
   9718..9822    +  promoter       AmpR promoter: bla
   9823..10683   +  CDS            AmpR: β-lactamase; bla; confers resistance to ampicillin, carbenicillin, and related antibiotics
  10854..11442   +  rep_origin     ori: high-copy-number ColE1/pMB1/pBR322/pUC origin of replication
  11625..11717   +  CDS            lacI (fragment): lac repressor; lacI; The lac repressor binds to the lac operator to inhibit transcription in E. coli. This inhibition can be relieved by adding lactose or isopropyl-β-D-thiogalactopyranoside (IPTG).
  11730..11751   +  protein_bind   CAP binding site: CAP binding activates transcription in the presence of cAMP. E. coli catabolite activator protein
  11766..11796   +  promoter       lac promoter: promoter for the E. coli lac operon
  11800..11822   +  protein_bind   lac operator (fragment): The lac repressor binds to the lac operator to inhibit transcription in E. coli. This inhibition can be relieved by adding lactose or isopropyl-β-D-thiogalactopyranoside (IPTG). lac repressor encoded by lacI
  11865..11883   +  promoter       T3 promoter: promoter for bacteriophage T3 RNA polymerase
  11896..11919   +  misc_feature   MCS (fragment): pBluescript multiple cloning site
>Addgene plasmid #90256 | pSL6 - Brr2 del247 WT | addgene full sequence | sequence record 178364 | Addgene NGS Result
TCATTATCAATACTGCCATTTCAAAGAATACGTAAATAATTAATAGTAGTGATTTTCCTAACTTTATTTA
GTCAAAAAATTAGCCTTTTAATTCTGCTGTAACCCGTACATGCCCAAAATAGGGGGCGGGTTACACAGAA
TATATAACATCGTAGGTGTCTGGGTGAACAGTTTATTCCTGGCATCCACTAAATATAATGGAGCCCGCTT
TTTAAGCTGGCATCCAGAAAAAAAAAGAATCCCAGCACCAAAATATTGTTTTCTTCACCAACCATCAGTT
CATAGGTCCATTCTCTTAGCGCAACTACAGAGAACAGGGGCACAAACAGGCAAAAAACGGGCACAACCTC
AATGGAGTGATGCAACCTGCCTGGAGTAAATGATGACACAAGGCAATTGACCCACGCATGTATCTATCTC
ATTTTCTTACACCTTCTATTACCTTCTGCTCTCTCTGATTCGGAAAAAGCTGAAAAAAAAGGTTGAAACC
AGTTCCCTGAAATTACTCCCCTACTTGACTAATAAGTATATAAAGACGGTAGGTATTGATTGTAATTCTG
TAAATCTATTTCTTAAACTTCTTAAATTCTACTTTTATAGTTAGTCTTTTTTTTAGTTTTAAAACACCAA
GAACTTAGTTTCGACTCTAGAATGTACAATGACGTTGAAGTCAATTCTAAAAAAAAAAACAAGAGGGCAT
TGCCAAACATTGAAAACGATATAATTAAACTCTCCGATAGTAAAACAAGTAATATCGAGAGCGTTCCGAT
ATACTCAATCGATGAATTTTTTTTGCAGAGAAAACTTCGGTCAGAGCTTGGTTACAAGGATACCTCTGTA
ATACAAGACCTGTCAGAAAAAATTTTGAATGATATTGAAACACTTGAGCATAATCCAGTAGCGTTGGAGC
AGAAGTTGGTTGATCTGCTTAAATTCGAGAATATATCACTGGCTGAATTTATTCTCAAGAATAGATCTAC
AATTTTTTGGGGCATACGACTGGCGAAGAGCACAGAGAATGAAATACCGAACTTAATAGAGAAAATGGTT
GCAAAAGGTTTGAATGATCTTGTGGAACAGTATAAATTTAGAGAAACTACACACTCAAAGCGTGAACTCG
ATTCCGGTGACGACCAGCCACAGTCTTCGGAAGCAAAAAGAACAAAATTCAGTAATCCAGCAATACCGCC
CGTCATAGATTTGGAAAAGATTAAATTCGACGAAAGTTCTAAATTAATGACCGTGACAAAAGTATCCCTA
CCGGAAGGATCATTCAAAAGGGTGAAACCACAATATGACGAAATACATATTCCAGCTCCTAGCAAACCTG
TTATTGATTATGAGTTGAAAGAAATTACTTCTCTACCAGATTGGTGTCAGGAGGCGTTTCCTTCATCGGA
AACAACGTCCTTAAACCCTATACAATCAAAGGTTTTTCACGCAGCATTTGAAGGTGATTCAAACATGCTA
ATATGTGCACCCACTGGTTCAGGTAAGACGAATATCGCGTTATTGACGGTATTGAAAGCCTTATCCCATC
ATTATAACCCGAAAACTAAGAAATTAAACCTTTCTGCATTTAAAATTGTTTATATAGCACCCTTGAAAGC
CTTAGTACAGGAACAAGTCCGAGAATTTCAAAGGAGGTTGGCTTTTCTAGGTATAAAAGTCGCTGAATTG
ACTGGTGATTCTAGGCTTAGTAGAAAGCAAATTGACGAGACGCAGGTTTTGGTGTCTACGCCAGAGAAAT
GGGACATAACTACTAGAAATTCAAATAATTTGGCCATCGTAGAACTTGTTCGTTTGTTGATTATAGATGA
AATACATTTGTTACATGATGACAGGGGACCAGTATTGGAAAGCATCGTGGCTAGGACATTTTGGGCTTCC
AAATATGGCCAGGAATACCCCAGAATAATAGGCCTTTCTGCCACCTTACCAAATTATGAGGATGTCGGTA
GGTTTTTAAGAGTTCCGAAGGAAGGATTGTTTTATTTTGACTCCTCATTTAGACCGTGTCCTCTATCTCA
ACAGTTTTGTGGCATTAAGGAACGGAACTCCTTGAAAAAGCTGAAGGCTATGAATGATGCTTGTTATGAA
AAGGTATTGGAATCCATCAATGAAGGTAATCAAATAATCGTGTTTGTTCATTCTCGAAAAGAAACATCAC
GAACAGCAACATGGTTGAAAAATAAATTTGCTGAAGAGAACATTACTCATAAATTAACCAAAAATGATGC
AGGATCGAAGCAGATTTTAAAGACAGAAGCAGCCAACGTACTCGATCCAAGTCTACGAAAGTTGATTGAA
AGCGGTATAGGGACGCATCACGCAGGGCTGACCAGAAGTGACAGATCCTTATCTGAAGATTTATTTGCAG
ACGGGTTGTTGCAAGTATTGGTATGCACTGCGACGTTAGCATGGGGTGTTAATCTACCTGCTCATACAGT
GATTATAAAAGGAACAGATGTCTATTCACCTGAAAAGGGGTCCTGGGAACAACTTTCTCCACAAGATGTA
CTTCAAATGTTAGGTAGAGCAGGCAGACCGAGATATGACACATTTGGCGAGGGTATTATAATAACAGACC
AATCGAATGTTCAATATTATCTCTCGGTTTTAAATCAACAATTACCAATAGAATCGCAATTTGTTTCAAA
ATTAGTTGACAACTTAAATGCAGAAGTTGTCGCGGGTAACATTAAGTGCAGGAATGATGCTGTGAATTGG
TTGGCGTATACTTACCTATATGTCAGAATGTTAGCTTCCCCTATGCTTTACAAAGTACCTGATATTTCAA
GTGATGGGCAATTGAAAAAGTTTAGAGAAAGCTTAGTCCATTCGGCCCTATGCATTTTAAAAGAACAAGA
GTTGGTGTTATATGATGCTGAAAATGATGTAATTGAGGCGACCGATCTAGGAAATATAGCGTCGTCATTT
TACATAAATCATGCTTCCATGGATGTTTACAATAGAGAGTTAGATGAACATACAACTCAGATTGATCTTT
TTAGAATATTCTCAATGTCGGAAGAGTTTAAGTACGTATCGGTGAGATATGAAGAGAAAAGAGAACTAAA
ACAACTTCTAGAGAAAGCACCCATTCCTATCAGAGAAGATATTGATGATCCTTTAGCAAAAGTGAATGTA
CTACTGCAGTCTTATTTTTCCCAGCTAAAGTTCGAAGGTTTTGCACTTAATTCTGATATAGTGTTTATTC
ACCAAAATGCTGGTAGGTTATTGCGTGCTATGTTTGAAATATGCTTGAAGAGAGGATGGGGACATCCCAC
ACGGATGTTGTTAAATCTTTGCAAATCTGCCACAACTAAAATGTGGCCAACAAACTGTCCTTTAAGACAG
TTTAAAACATGCCCTGTCGAAGTGATTAAAAGGCTGGAAGCCTCTACAGTACCGTGGGGAGATTATCTAC
AGCTAGAAACACCTGCCGAAGTTGGTCGTGCAATCAGATCTGAAAAATATGGAAAACAGGTTTACGATTT
ATTGAAAAGATTTCCCAAAATGTCCGTAACATGCAACGCTCAGCCAATTACCCGTAGCGTTATGAGGTTC
AACATTGAAATAATAGCCGACTGGATATGGGATATGAATGTACACGGTTCCCTTGAACCTTTTTTGCTCA
TGCTAGAAGACACTGATGGTGATTCAATACTTTATTATGACGTACTATTCATCACTCCAGATATAGTTGG
TCATGAATTTACCTTATCCTTTACTTATGAGTTAAAGCAGCACAATCAAAATAACTTACCACCTAATTTC
TTCCTTACTTTGATATCAGAAAATTGGTGGCACAGTGAATTCGAGATTCCAGTTTCCTTCAATGGATTTA
AACTTCCGAAAAAATTTCCTCCTCCTACTCCCCTTCTGGAGAATATTAGTATTTCAACATCAGAGCTTGG
CAATGATGATTTTTCCGAAGTATTTGAATTTAAAACTTTCAACAAGATTCAGAGCCAGGTCTTCGAGTCT
CTCTACAATTCGAATGACTCGGTCTTTGTAGGTTCAGGAAAGGGCACAGGTAAAACAGCTATGGCTGAAT
TAGCACTGTTAAATCATTGGAGACAGAATAAAGGAAGAGCGGTTTATATCAATCCGTCTGGGGAAAAAAT
TGATTTTTTGCTATCTGATTGGAATAAAAGGTTCTCTCATCTTGCTGGTGGTAAGATAATAAATAAGCTA
GGAAATGATCCTTCACTAAATTTAAAATTATTAGCAAAAAGCCATGTTCTCTTGGCTACCCCCGTGCAAT
TTGAGCTTTTGTCACGTCGTTGGAGACAAAGGAAGAACATCCAAAGTTTAGAATTAATGATATATGATGA
CGCTCATGAGATTAGCCAAGGTGTTTACGGTGCTGTGTATGAAACGCTAATTTCTAGAATGATATTTATA
GCAACCCAACTTGAAAAGAAAATTCGATTTGTTTGCCTTTCGAACTGTTTGGCAAATGCTCGTGATTTTG
GTGAATGGGCTGGTATGACGAAGTCAAACATCTACAACTTTTCTCCAAGCGAAAGAATTGAGCCTCTTGA
AATTAATATTCAGTCATTTAAAGATGTTGAGCACATATCATTCAATTTTTCGATGCTTCAAATGGCATTT
GAAGCATCTGCTGCTGCAGCGGGAAATCGTAATTCCAGTTCGGTGTTCTTACCATCTAGAAAGGATTGTA
TGGAAGTTGCGTCTGCATTTATGAAGTTTTCAAAAGCAATTGAATGGGATATGTTGAACGTTGAAGAAGA
GCAAATTGTACCATACATTGAAAAGTTAACAGATGGTCATCTAAGAGCACCTTTAAAACACGGTGTTGGT
ATTTTGTATAAGGGGATGGCATCAAATGATGAAAGAATTGTGAAAAGGTTATACGAATATGGTGCGGTAT
CGGTTTTACTCATTTCTAAGGATTGTTCTGCATTCGCTTGTAAAACTGATGAAGTGATTATTTTAGGAAC
CAACCTTTATGATGGTGCAGAGCATAAATATATGCCATATACCATAAATGAACTTCTAGAAATGGTGGGA
CTAGCTAGTGGTAACGATTCAATGGCAGGCAAGGTTTTAATTTTGACAAGTCACAACATGAAGGCCTACT
ACAAAAAATTCTTAATTGAGCCTTTGCCTACTGAGAGTTACCTACAGTATATTATTCATGATACTCTGAA
CAACGAGATAGCAAATTCTATTATACAAAGCAAACAAGATTGTGTTGACTGGTTTACATATTCGTATTTC
TATCGTCGTATCCATGTGAATCCAAGCTATTATGGCGTAAGGGATACGTCTCCACATGGAATTTCAGTTT
TTTTGAGTAATTTAGTTGAAACTTGTTTGAATGACTTAGTTGAATCATCCTTCATTGAAATTGACGATAC
AGAAGCTGAAGTAACCGCAGAAGTTAATGGAGGAGATGATGAAGCAACTGAAATCATTTCTACCTTGAGC
AACGGGCTAATTGCTTCTCACTATGGCGTATCATTTTTTACTATTCAGTCATTCGTTTCTTCTTTATCGA
ATACGTCAACGCTCAAAAACATGCTGTATGTTCTTTCAACAGCAGTAGAATTCGAAAGTGTTCCACTCAG
AAAAGGAGACAGAGCATTACTTGTCAAATTAAGTAAAAGACTACCATTGAGATTCCCTGAACACACCTCT
TCTGGTTCGGTGAGCTTTAAAGTTTTCTTATTGTTACAAGCATATTTTTCACGTCTTGAATTACCTGTCG
ACTTTCAAAATGATTTAAAAGACATTCTAGAAAAGGTTGTTCCACTAATTAACGTAGTGGTTGATATCCT
TTCAGCAAACGGGTATTTGAATGCTACTACCGCCATGGATTTGGCGCAGATGTTGATTCAGGGTGTATGG
GACGTTGATAATCCGTTGAGACAGATTCCACACTTCAACAACAAAATTTTGGAAAAATGTAAAGAAATTA
ACGTCGAGACGGTCTATGATATAATGGCCCTTGAGGATGAAGAGAGGGATGAAATTTTAACGCTTACTGA
TTCACAGCTTGCGCAGGTCGCCGCGTTTGTTAACAATTACCCCAACGTTGAACTTACTTATTCGTTGAAT
AATTCTGATTCGTTAATTTCAGGTGTAAAACAGAAAATTACCATTCAATTGACAAGAGATGTTGAACCTG
AGAACTTACAAGTAACATCTGAAAAGTATCCGTTTGATAAGCTAGAAAGTTGGTGGTTGGTTTTAGGTGA
AGTATCTAAAAAAGAGCTTTATGCGATCAAGAAAGTTACTTTAAATAAAGAGACTCAGCAATATGAATTG
GAATTTGACACTCCGACATCTGGTAAACATAACTTAACAATTTGGTGTGTCTGTGATTCATATCTTGACG
CAGATAAAGAGTTGTCCTTTGAAATAAATGTGAAACTCGAGGGATCCATGGAAAAGAGAAGATGGAAAAA
GAATTTCATAGCCGTCTCAGCAGCCAACCGCTTTAAGAAAATCTCATCCTCCGGGGCACTTGATTATGAT
ATTCCAACTACTGCTAGCGAGAATTTGTATTTTCAGGGTGAGCTCAAAACCGCGGCTCTTGCGCAACACG
ATGAAGCCGTGGACAACAAATTCAACAAAGAACAACAAAACGCGTTCTATGAGATCTTACATTTACCTAA
CTTAAACGAAGAACAACGAAACGCCTTCATCCAAAGTTTAAAAGATGACCCAAGCCAAAGCGCTAACCTT
TTAGCAGAAGCTAAAAAGCTAAATGATGCTCAGGCGCCGAAAGTAGACAACAAATTCAACAAAGAGCAAC
AAAACGCGTTCTATGAGATCTTACATTTACCTAACTTAAACGAAGAACAACGAAACGCCTTCATCCAAAG
TTTAAAAGATGACCCAAGCCAAAGCGCTAACCTTTTAGCAGAAGCTAAAAAGCTAAATGGTGCTCAGGCG
CCGAAAGTAGACGCGAATTCCGCGGGGAAGTCAACCTGAAGCTTGATATCGAATTCCTGCAGCCCGGGGG
ATCCACTAGTTCTAGAGCGGCCGGGCCCGGTACCCAATTCGCCCTATAGTGAGTCGTATTACGCGCGCTC
ACTGGCCGTCGTTTTACAACGTCGTGACTGGGAAAACCCTGGCGTTACCCAACTTAATCGCCTTGCAGCA
CATCCCCCTTTCGCCAGCTGGCGTAATAGCGAAGAGGCCCGCACCGATCGCCCTTCCCAACAGTTGCGCA
GCCTGAATGGCGAATGG
[124 nt withheld, positions 7228-7351]
C
[91 nt withheld, positions 7353-7443]
A
[49 nt withheld, positions 7445-7493]
CCTTTGACGTTGGAGTCCACGTTCTTT
[37 nt withheld, positions 7521-7557]
ACCCTATCTCGGTCTATTCTTTTGATTTATAAGGGATTTTGCCGATTTCGGCCTATTGGTTAAAAAATGA
GCTGATTTAACAAAAATTTAACGCGAATTTTAACAAAATATTAACGCTTACAATTTCCTGATGCGGTATT
TTCTCCTTACGCATCTGTGCGGTATTTCACACCGCATAGATCCGTCGAGTTCAAGAGAAAAAAAAAGAAA
AAGCAAAAAGAAAAAAGGAAAGCGCGCCTCGTTCAGAATGACACGTATAGAATGATGCATTACCTTGTCA
TCTTCAGTATCATACTGTTCGTATACATACTTACTGACATTCATAGGTATACATATATACACATGTATAT
ATATCGTATGCTGCAGCTTTAAATAATCGGTGTCACTACATAAGAACACCTTTGGTGGAGGGAACATCGT
TGGTACCATTGGGCGAGGTGGCTTCTCTTATGGCAACCGCAAGAGCCTTGAACGCACTCTCACTACGGTG
ATGATCATTCTTGCCTCGCAGACAATCAACGTGGAGGGTAATTCTGCTAGCCTCTGCAAAGCTTTCAAGA
AAATGCGGGATCATCTCGCAAGAGAGATCTCCTACTTTCTCCCTTTGCAAACCAAGTTCGACAACTGCGT
ACGGCCTGTTCGAAAGATCTACCACCGCTCTGGAAAGTGCCTCATCCAAAGGCGCAAATCCTGATCCAAA
CCTTTTTACTCCACGCACGGCCCCTAGGGCCTCTTTAAAAGCTTGACCGAGAGCAATCCCGCAGTCTTCA
GTGGTGTGATGGTCGTCTATGTGTAAGTCACCAATGCACTCAACGATTAGCGACCAGCCGGAATGCTTGG
CCAGAGCATGTATCATATGGTCCAGAAACCCTATACCTGTGTGGACGTTAATCACTTGCGATTGTGTGGC
CTGTTCTGCTACTGCTTCTGCCTCTTTTTCTGGGAAGATCGAGTGCTCTATCGCTAGGGGACCACCCTTT
AAAGAGATCGCAATCTGAATCTTGGTTTCATTTGTAATACGCTTTACTAGGGCTTTCTGCTCTGTCATCT
TTGCCTTCGTTTATCTTGCCTGCTCATTTTTTAGTATATTCTTCGAAGAAATCACATTACTTTATATAAT
GTATAATTCATTATGTGATAATGCCAATCGCTAAGAAAAAAAAAGAGTCATCCGCTAGGTGGAAAAAAAA
AAATGAAAATCATTACCGAGGCATAAAAAAATATAGAGTGTACTAGAGGAGGCCAAGAGTAATAGAAAAA
GAAAATTGCGGGAAAGGACTGTGTTATGACTTCCCTGACTAATGCCGTGTTCAAACGATACCTGGCAGTG
ACTCCTAGCGCTCACCAAGCTCTTAAAACGGGAATTTATGGTGCACTCTCAGTACAATCTGCTCTGATGC
CGCATAGTTAAGCCAGCCCCGACACCCGCCAACACCCGCTGACGCGCCCTGACGGGCTTGTCTGCTCCCG
GCATCCGCTTACAGACAAGCTGTGACCGTCTCCGGGAGCTGCATGTGTCAGAGGTTTTCACCGTCATCAC
CGAAACGCGCGAGACGAAAGGGCCTCGTGATACGCCTATTTTTATAGGTTAATGTCATGATAATAATGGT
TTCTTAGGGTCCTTTTCATCACGTGCTATAAAAATAATTATAATTTAAATTTTTTAATATAAATATATAA
ATTAAAAATAGAAAGTAAAAAAAGAAATTAAAGAAAAAATAGTTTTTGTTTTCCGAAGATGTAAAAGACT
CTAGGGGGATCGCCAACAAATACTACCTTTTATCTTGCTCTTCCTGCTCTCAGGTATTAATGCCGAATTG
TTTCATCTTGTCTGTGTAGAAGACCACACACGAAAATCCTGTGATTTTACATTTTACTTATCGTTAATCG
AATGTATATCTATTTAATCTGCTTTTCTTGTCTAATAAATATATATGTAAAGTACGCTTTTTGTTGAAAT
TTTTTAAACCTTTGTTTATTTTTTTTTCTTCATTCCGTAACTCTTCTACCTTCTTTATTTACTTTCTAAA
ATCCAAATACAAAACATAAAAATAAATAAACACAGAGTAAATTCCCAAATTATTCCATCATTAAAAGATA
CGAGGCGCGTGTAAGTTACAGGCAAGCGATCCGTCAGGTGGCACTTTTCGGGGAAATGTGCGCGGAACCC
CTATTTGTTTATTTTTCTAAATACATTCAAATATGTATCCGCTCATGAGACAATAACCCTGATAAATGCT
TCAATAATATTGAAAAAGGAAGAGTATGAGTATTCAACATTTCCGTGTCGCCCTTATTCCCTTTTTTGCG
GCATTTTGCCTTCCTGTTTTTGCTCACCCAGAAACGCTGGTGAAAGTAAAAGATGCTGAAGATCAGTTGG
GTGCACGAGTGGGTTACATCGAACTGGATCTCAACAGCGGTAAGATCCTTGAGAGTTTTCGCCCCGAAGA
ACGTTTTCCAATGATGAGCACTTTTAAAGTTCTGCTATGTGGCGCGGTATTATCCCGTATTGACGCCGGG
CAAGAGCAACTCGGTCGCCGCATACACTATTCTCAGAATGACTTGGTTGAGTACTCACCAGTCACAGAAA
AGCATCTTACGGATGGCATGACAGTAAGAGAATTATGCAGTGCTGCCATAACCATGAGTGATAACACTGC
GGCCAACTTACTTCTGACAACGATCGGAGGACCGAAGGAGCTAACCGCTTTTTTGCACAACATGGGGGAT
CATGTAACTCGCCTTGATCGTTGGGAACCGGAGCTGAATGAAGCCATACCAAACGACGAGCGTGACACCA
CGATGCCTGTAGCAATGGCAACAACGTTGCGCAAACTATTAACTGGCGAACTACTTACTCTAGCTTCCCG
GCAACAATTAATAGACTGGATGGAGGCGGATAAAGTTGCAGGACCACTTCTGCGCTCGGCCCTTCCGGCT
GGCTGGTTTATTGCTGATAAATCTGGAGCCGGTGAGCGTGGGTCTCGCGGTATCATTGCAGCACTGGGGC
CAGATGGTAAGCCCTCCCGTATCGTAGTTATCTACACGACGGGGAGTCAGGCAACTATGGATGAACGAAA
TAGACAGATCGCTGAGATAGGTGCCTCACTGATTAAGCATTGGTAACTGTCAGACCAAGTTTACTCATAT
ATACTTTAGATTGATTTAAAACTTCATTTTTAATTTAAAAGGATCTAGGTGAAGATCCTTTTTGATAATC
TCATGACCAAAATCCCTTAACGTGAGTTTTCGTTCCACTGAGCGTCAGACCCCGTAGAAAAGATCAAAGG
ATCTTCTTGAGATCCTTTTTTTCTGCGCGTAATCTGCTGCTTGCAAACAAAAAAACCACCGCTACCAGCG
GTGGTTTGTTTGCCGGATCAAGAGCTACCAACTCTTTTTCCGAAGGTAACTGGCTTCAGCAGAGCGCAGA
TACCAAATACTGTTCTTCTAGTGTAGCCGTAGTTAGGCCACCACTTCAAGAACTCTGTAGCACCGCCTAC
ATACCTCGCTCTGCTAATCCTGTTACCAGTGGCTGCTGCCAGTGGCGATAAGTCGTGTCTTACCGGGTTG
GACTCAAGACGATAGTTACCGGATAAGGCGCAGCGGTCGGGCTGAACGGGGGGTTCGTGCACACAGCCCA
GCTTGGAGCGAACGACCTACACCGAACTGAGATACCTACAGCGTGAGCTATGAGAAAGCGCCACGCTTCC
CGAAGGGAGAAAGGCGGACAGGTATCCGGTAAGCGGCAGGGTCGGAACAGGAGAGCGCACGAGGGAGCTT
CCAGGGGGAAACGCCTGGTATCTTTATAGTCCTGTCGGGTTTCGCCACCTCTGACTTGAGCGTCGATTTT
TGTGATGCTCGTCAGGGGGGCGGAGCCTATGGAAAAACGCCAGCAACGCGGCCTTTTTACGGTTCCTGGC
CTTTTGCTGGCCTTTTGCTCACATGTTCTTTCCTGCGTTATCCCCTGATTCTGTGGATAACCGTATTACC
GCCTTTGAGTGAGCTGATACCGCTCGCCGCAGCCGAACGACCGAGCGCAGCGAGTCAGTGAGCGAGGAAG
CGGAAGAGCGCCCAATACGCAAACCGCCTCTCCCCGCGCGTTGGCCGATTCATTAATGCAGCTGGCACGA
CAGGTTTCCCGACTGGAAAGCGGGCAGTGAGCGCAACGCAATTAATGTGAGTTAGCTCACTCATTAGGCA
CCCCAGGCTTTACACTTTATGCTTCCGGCTCGTATGTTGTGTGGAATTGTGAGCGGATAACAATTTCACA
CAGGAAACAGCTATGACCATGATTACGCCAAGCGCGCAATTAACCCTCACTAAAGGGAACAAAAGCTGGA
GCTCCACCGCGGTGGCGGCCGCGGCTGCAGGTCGAGTTTA
